Addgene plasmid #204526: pLKO.3R/MPL-shRNA1
Purpose: Lentiviral expression of MPL-shRNA1; gene knock down of human MPL
Depositing lab: Norio Komatsu. Depositing organization: Juntendo University. Publication: Activation of the thrombopoietin receptor by mutant calreticulin in CALR-mutant myeloproliferative neoplasms. Araki M, Yang Y, Masubuchi N, Hironaka Y, Takei H, Morishita S, Mizukami Y, Kan S, Shirane S, Edahiro Y, Sunami Y, Ohsaka A, Komatsu N. Blood. 2016 Jan 27. pii: blood-2015-09-671172. 10.1182/blood-2015-09-671172 PubMed 26817954.
Backbone
  Vector backbone: pLKO.3R
  Backbone manufacturer: Christophe Benoist & Diane Mathis (Addgene plasmid # 14748)
  Vector type: Lentiviral
Growth in bacteria
  Bacterial resistance: Ampicillin, 100 μg/mL
  Growth temperature: 37°C
  Growth strain: NEB Stable
  Copy number: High Copy
Gene/Insert
  Gene/Insert name: MPL-shRNA1
  gRNA/shRNA sequence: CCGGTCCTGCCTCTTTGAGTATATTCTCGAGAATATACTCAAAGAGGCAGGATTTTTG
  Species: H. sapiens (human)
  Entrez Gene: MPL (a.k.a. C-MPL, CD110, MPLV, THCYT2, THPOR, TPOR)
  Cloning method: Ligation Independent Cloning
Terms and licenses: Academic/Nonprofit Terms; Industry Terms: Not Available to Industry
How to cite: pLKO.3R/MPL-shRNA1 was a gift from Norio Komatsu (Addgene plasmid # 204526 ; http://n2t.net/addgene:204526 ; RRID:Addgene_204526)
