[The description below was written by a language model from this plasmid's Addgene catalogue record and pLannotate feature annotations shown in this document.]
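Description:
pLKO.3R/MPL-shRNA1 is a third-generation-style, self-inactivating HIV-1 lentiviral transfer plasmid built on the pLKO.3R backbone for knockdown of the human thrombopoietin receptor gene MPL (also known as c-MPL, CD110 or TPOR). It is maintained in E. coli through a high-copy ColE1/pUC-type origin with ampicillin selection from the β-lactamase gene. An f1 origin and remnants of a pBluescript-type cloning region (lac promoter/operator, lacZα fragment, T3 and T7 promoters) are also present in the bacterial portion.

The viral genome is transcribed in packaging cells from an RSV promoter fused to a truncated 5' LTR. It carries the Ψ packaging signal with a partial gag sequence, the Rev response element for nuclear export of the unspliced RNA, and the cPPT/CTS element. A ΔU3 3' LTR followed by an SV40 polyadenylation signal ends the transcript and disables LTR promoter activity after integration.

Two expression units lie between the LTRs. A human U6 RNA polymerase III promoter sits in the position expected to drive the MPL-targeting short hairpin RNA, although the hairpin itself is not annotated in the feature table. An hPGK promoter sits upstream of the red fluorescent protein DsRed-Express, followed by a WPRE to enhance transcript stability and expression. DsRed-Express lets transduced cells be identified or sorted by fluorescence, and no mammalian drug-resistance marker is annotated. The short φX174 capsid, Rev, nef and lacI fragments in the table appear to be residual or stuffer sequence rather than functional genes. The associated publication concerns activation of the thrombopoietin receptor by mutant calreticulin in myeloproliferative neoplasms, which is consistent with use of this construct to deplete MPL in human cells.
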