Features (pLannotate 1.2.2; 28 found; start..end, strand, type, name):
    689..1199    -  promoter       hPGK promoter: human phosphoglycerate kinase 1 promoter
   1248..1365    -  misc_feature   cPPT/CTS: central polypurine tract and central termination sequence of HIV-1
   1499..1739    -  promoter       U6 promoter: RNA polymerase III promoter for human U6 snRNA
   1804..1977    +  CDS            F (fragment): CAPSD_BPPHS - Experimental evidence at protein level: Swiss-Prot protein existence level 1. Assembles to form an icosahedral capsid with a T=1 symmetry, about 30 nm in diameter, and consisting of 60 capsid proteins F (PubMed:11991963, PubMed:1370343, PubMed:8158636). Upon virus binding to host cell, one of the spikes dissociates from the capsid and the virus interacts with LPS through the exposed EF loops on the F proteins (PubMed:29229840). After the genome had been ejected, the channel formed by the F proteins at the unique fivefold axis remains open (PubMed:29229840). From Enterobacteria ph
   2008..2108    -  CDS            Rev (fragment): human immunodeficiency virus 1 (HIV-1) Rev protein; rev; enhances nuclear export of unspliced and incompletely spliced viral mRNAs
   2485..2718    -  misc_feature   RRE: The Rev response element (RRE) of HIV-1 allows for Rev-dependent mRNA export from the nucleus to the cytoplasm.
   2864..3227    -  CDS            HIV-1 gag (fragment): gag protein from human immunodeficiency virus 1; gag
   3211..3336    -  misc_feature   HIV-1 Ψ: packaging signal of human immunodeficiency virus type 1
   3383..3563    -  LTR            5' LTR (truncated): truncated 5' long terminal repeat (LTR) from HIV-1
   3564..3790    -  promoter       RSV promoter: Rous sarcoma virus enhancer/promoter
   3818..3836    -  promoter       T3 promoter: promoter for bacteriophage T3 RNA polymerase
   3881..3897    -  protein_bind   lac operator: The lac repressor binds to the lac operator to inhibit transcription in E. coli. This inhibition can be relieved by adding lactose or isopropyl-β-D-thiogalactopyranoside (IPTG). lac repressor encoded by lacI
   3905..3935    -  promoter       lac promoter: promoter for the E. coli lac operon
   3950..3971    -  protein_bind   CAP binding site: CAP binding activates transcription in the presence of cAMP. E. coli catabolite activator protein
   3984..4076    -  CDS            lacI (fragment): lac repressor; lacI; The lac repressor binds to the lac operator to inhibit transcription in E. coli. This inhibition can be relieved by adding lactose or isopropyl-β-D-thiogalactopyranoside (IPTG).
   4259..4847    -  rep_origin     ori: high-copy-number ColE1/pMB1/pBR322/pUC origin of replication
   5018..5878    -  CDS            AmpR: β-lactamase; bla; confers resistance to ampicillin, carbenicillin, and related antibiotics
   5879..5983    -  promoter       AmpR promoter: bla
   6036..6464    -  rep_origin     f1 ori (sequence partly withheld): f1 bacteriophage origin of replication; arrow indicates direction of (+) strand synthesis
   6469..6624    -  CDS            lacZα (fragment): LacZα fragment of β-galactosidase; lacZ fragment
   6632..6650    +  promoter       T7 promoter: promoter for bacteriophage T7 RNA polymerase
   6671..6806    -  rep_origin     SV40 ori: SV40 origin of replication
   6846..6967    -  polyA_signal   SV40 poly(A) signal: SV40 polyadenylation signal
   7039..7272    -  LTR            3' LTR (ΔU3): self-inactivating 3' long terminal repeat (LTR) from HIV-1
   7274..7507    -  CDS            nef (fragment): NEF_HV1Z2 - Experimental evidence at protein level: Swiss-Prot protein existence level 1. Extracellular Nef protein targets CD4(+) T-lymphocytes for apoptosis by interacting with CXCR4 surface receptors. From Human immunodeficiency virus type 1 group M subtype D (isolate Z2/CDC-Z34) (HIV-1).
   7477..8065    -  misc_feature   WPRE: woodchuck hepatitis virus posttranscriptional regulatory element
   8065..8083    -  misc_feature   MCS (fragment): pBluescript multiple cloning site
   8084..674     -  CDS            DsRed-Express (across the origin): rapidly maturing tetrameric variant of DsRed fluorescent protein (Bevis and Glick, 2002) mammalian codon-optimized
>Addgene plasmid #204526 | pLKO.3R/MPL-shRNA1 | addgene full sequence | sequence record 407287 | Addgene NGS Result
AGGAACAGGTGGTGGCGGCCCTCGGCGCGCTCGTACTGCTCCACGATGGTGTAGTCCTCGTTGTGGGAGG
TGATGTCCAGCTTGGAGTCCACGTAGTAGTAGCCGGGCAGCTGCACGGGCTTCTTGGCCATGTAGATGGA
CTTGAACTCCACCAGGTAGTGGCCGCCGTCCTTCAGCTTCAGGGCCTTGTGGATCTCGCCCTTCAGCACG
CCGTCGCGGGGGTACAGGCGCTCGGTGGAGGCCTCCCAGCCCATAGTCTTCTTCTGCATTACGGGGCCGT
CGGAGGGGAAGTTCACGCCGATGAACTTCACCTTGTAGATGAAGGAGCCGTCCTGCAGGGAGGAGTCCTG
GGTCACGGTCACCACGCCGCCGTCCTCGAAGTTCATCACGCGCTCCCACTTGAAGCCCTCGGGGAAGGAC
AGCTTCTTGTAGTCGGGGATGTCGGCGGGGTGCTTCACGTACACCTTGGAGCCGTACTGGAACTGGGGGG
ACAGGATGTCCCAGGCGAAGGGCAGGGGGCCGCCCTTGGTCACCTTCAGCTTGGCGGTCTGGGTGCCCTC
GTAGGGGCGGCCCTCGCCCTCGCCCTCGATCTCGAACTCGTGGCCGTTCACGGAGCCCTCCATGCGCACC
TTGAAGCGCATGAACTCCTTGATGACGTCCTCGGAGGAGGCCATGGTGGCGGATCCCCCTGGGGAGAGAG
GTCGGTGATTCGGTCAACGAGGGAGCCGACTGCCGACGTGCGCTCCGGAGGCTTGCAGAATGCGGAACAC
CGCGCGGGCAGGAACAGGGCCCACACTACCGCCCCACACCCCGCCTCCCGCACCGCCCCTTCCCGGCCGC
TGCTCTCGGCGCGCCCTGCTGAGCAGCCGCTATTGGCCACAGCCCATCGCGGTCGGCGCGCTGCCATTGC
TCCCTGGCGCTGTCCGTCTGCGAGGGTACTAGTGAGACGTGCGGCTTCCGTTTGTCACGTCCGGCACGCC
GCGAACCGCAAGGAACCTTCCCGACTTAGGGGCGGAGCAGGAAGCGTCGCCGGGGGGCCCACAAGGGTAG
CGGCGAAGATCCGGGTGACGCTGCGAACGGACGTGAAGAATGTGCGAGACCCAGGGTCGGCGCCGCTGCG
TTTCCCGGAACCACGCCCAGAGCAGCCGCGTCCCTGCGCAAACCCAGGGCTGCCTTGGAAAAGGCGCAAC
CCCAACCCCCTCGAGCCGCGGCCAAAGTGGATCTCTGCTGTCCCTGTAATAAACCCGAAAATTTTGAATT
TTTGTAATTTGTTTTTGTAATTCTTTAGTTTGTATGTCTGTTGCTATTATGTCTACTATTCTTTCCCCTG
CACTGTACCCCCCAATCCCCCCTTTTCTTTTAAAATTGTGGATGAATACTGCCATTTGTCTCGAGGTCGA
AAACTGGTTTAATTAAGTAGCTCGAGGTGGAATTCAAAAATCCTGCCTCTTTGAGTATATTCTCGAGAAT
ATACTCAAAGAGGCAGGACCGGTGTTTCGTCCTTTCCACAAGATATATAAAGCCAAGAAATCGAAATACT
TTCAAGTTACGGTAAGCATATGATAGTCCATTTTAAAACATAATTTTAAAACTGCAAACTACCCAAGAAA
TTATTACTTTCTACGTCACGTATTTTGTACTAATATCTTTGTGTTTACAGTCAAATTAATTCTAATTATC
TCTCTAACAGCCTTGTATCGTATATGCAAATATGAAGGAATCATGGGAAATAGGCCCTCTTCCTGCCCGA
CCTTGTCGACAGGACTCGACTGACGCGTGTACCCCCTTACTTGAGGATAAATTATGTCTAATATTCAAAC
TGGCGCCGAGCGTATGCCGCATGACCTTTCCCATCTTGGCTTCCTTGCTGGTCAGATTGGTCGTCTTATT
ACCATTTCAACTACTCCGGTTATCGCTGGCGACTCCTTCGAGATGGACGCCGTTGGCGCTCTCCGTCTTT
CTCCATTGCGTCGTGGTCGAGGCTAGTCTCGTGATCGATACCGTCGAGATCCGTTCACTAATCGAATGGA
TCTGTCTCTGTCTCTCTCTCCACCTTCTTCTTCTATTCCTTCGGGCCTGTCGGGTCCCCTCGGGGTTGGG
AGGTGGGTCTGAAACGATAATGGTGAATATCCCTGCCTAACTCTATTCACTATAGAAAGTACAGCAAAAA
CTATTCTTAAACCTACCAAGCCTCCTACTATCATTATGAATAATTTTATATACCACAGCCAATTTGTTAT
GTTAAACCAATTCCACAAACTTGCCCATTTATCTAATTCCAATAATTCTTGTTCATTCTTTTCTTGCTGG
TTTTGCGATTCTTCAATTAAGGAGTGTATTAAGCTTGTGTAATTGTTAATTTCTCTGTCCCACTCCATCC
AGGTCGTGTGATTCCAAATCTGTTCCAGAGATTTATTACTCCAACTAGCATTCCAAGGCACAGCAGTGGT
GCAAATGAGTTTTCCAGAGCAACCCCAAATCCCCAGGAGCTGTTGATCCTTTAGGTATCTTTCCACAGCC
AGGATTCTTGCCTGGAGCTGCTTGATGCCCCAGACTGTGAGTTGCAACAGATGCTGTTGCGCCTCAATAG
CCCTCAGCAAATTGTTCTGCTGCTGCACTATACCAGACAATAATTGTCTGGCCTGTACCGTCAGCGTCAT
TGACGCTGCGCCCATAGTGCTTCCTGCTGCTCCCAAGAACCCAAGGAACAAAGCTCCTATTCCCACTGCT
CTTTTTTCTCTCTGCACCACTCTTCTCTTTGCCTTGGTGGGTGCTACTCCTAATGGTTCAATTTTTACTA
CTTTATATTTATATAATTCACTTCTCCAATTGTCCCTCATATCTCCTCCTCCAGGTCTGAAGATCAGCGG
CCGCTTGCTGTGCGGTGGTCTTACTTTTGTTTTGCTCTTCCTCTATCTTGTCTAAAGCTTCCTTGGTGTC
TTTTATCTCTATCCTTTGATGCACACAATAGAGGGTTGCTACTGTATTATATAATGATCTAAGTTCTTCT
GATCCTGTCTGAAGGGATGGTTGTAGCTGTCCCAGTATTTGTCTACAGCCTTCTGATGTTTCTAACAGGC
CAGGATTAACTGCGAATCGTTCTAGCTCCCTGCTTGCCCATACTATATGTTTTAATTTATATTTTTTCTT
TCCCCCTGGCCTTAACCGAATTTTTTCCCATCGCGATCTAATTCTCCCCCGCTTAATACTGACGCTCTCG
CACCCATCTCTCTCCTTCTAGCCTCCGCTAGTCAAAATTTTTGGCGTACTCACCAGTCGCCGCCCCTCGC
CTCTTGCCGTGCGCGCTTCAGCAAGCCGAGTCCTGCGTCGAGAGAGCTCCTCTGGTTTCCCTTTCGCTTT
CAAGTCCCTGTTCGGGCGCCACTGCTAGAGATTTTCCACACTGACTAAAAGGGTCTGAGGGATCTCTAGT
TACCAGAGTCACACAACAGACGGGCACACACTACTTGAAGCACTCAAGGCAAGCTTTATTGAGGCTTAAG
CAGTGGGTTCCCTAGTTAGCCAGAGAGCTCCCAGGCTCAGATCTGGTCTAACCAGAGAGACCCGTTTATG
TATCGAGCTAGGCACTTAAATACAATATCTCTGCAATGCGGCAATTCAGTGGTTCGTCCAATCCATGTCA
GACCCGTCTGTTGCCTTCCTAATAAGGCACGATCGTACCACCTTACTTCCACCAATCGGCATGCACGGTG
CTTTTTCTCTCCTTGTAAGGCATGTTGCTAACTCATCGTTACCATGTTGCAAGACTACAAGAGTATTGCA
TAAGACTACATTAAGCTTGCAGCTCCAGCTTTTGTTCCCTTTAGTGAGGGTTAATTGCGCGCTTGGCGTA
ATCATGGTCATAGCTGTTTCCTGTGTGAAATTGTTATCCGCTCACAATTCCACACAACATACGAGCCGGA
AGCATAAAGTGTAAAGCCTGGGGTGCCTAATGAGTGAGCTAACTCACATTAATTGCGTTGCGCTCACTGC
CCGCTTTCCAGTCGGGAAACCTGTCGTGCCAGCTGCATTAATGAATCGGCCAACGCGCGGGGAGAGGCGG
TTTGCGTATTGGGCGCTCTTCCGCTTCCTCGCTCACTGACTCGCTGCGCTCGGTCGTTCGGCTGCGGCGA
GCGGTATCAGCTCACTCAAAGGCGGTAATACGGTTATCCACAGAATCAGGGGATAACGCAGGAAAGAACA
TGTGAGCAAAAGGCCAGCAAAAGGCCAGGAACCGTAAAAAGGCCGCGTTGCTGGCGTTTTTCCATAGGCT
CCGCCCCCCTGACGAGCATCACAAAAATCGACGCTCAAGTCAGAGGTGGCGAAACCCGACAGGACTATAA
AGATACCAGGCGTTTCCCCCTGGAAGCTCCCTCGTGCGCTCTCCTGTTCCGACCCTGCCGCTTACCGGAT
ACCTGTCCGCCTTTCTCCCTTCGGGAAGCGTGGCGCTTTCTCATAGCTCACGCTGTAGGTATCTCAGTTC
GGTGTAGGTCGTTCGCTCCAAGCTGGGCTGTGTGCACGAACCCCCCGTTCAGCCCGACCGCTGCGCCTTA
TCCGGTAACTATCGTCTTGAGTCCAACCCGGTAAGACACGACTTATCGCCACTGGCAGCAGCCACTGGTA
ACAGGATTAGCAGAGCGAGGTATGTAGGCGGTGCTACAGAGTTCTTGAAGTGGTGGCCTAACTACGGCTA
CACTAGAAGAACAGTATTTGGTATCTGCGCTCTGCTGAAGCCAGTTACCTTCGGAAAAAGAGTTGGTAGC
TCTTGATCCGGCAAACAAACCACCGCTGGTAGCGGTGGTTTTTTTGTTTGCAAGCAGCAGATTACGCGCA
GAAAAAAAGGATCTCAAGAAGATCCTTTGATCTTTTCTACGGGGTCTGACGCTCAGTGGAACGAAAACTC
ACGTTAAGGGATTTTGGTCATGAGATTATCAAAAAGGATCTTCACCTAGATCCTTTTAAATTAAAAATGA
AGTTTTAAATCAATCTAAAGTATATATGAGTAAACTTGGTCTGACAGTTACCAATGCTTAATCAGTGAGG
CACCTATCTCAGCGATCTGTCTATTTCGTTCATCCATAGTTGCCTGACTCCCCGTCGTGTAGATAACTAC
GATACGGGAGGGCTTACCATCTGGCCCCAGTGCTGCAATGATACCGCGAGACCCACGCTCACCGGCTCCA
GATTTATCAGCAATAAACCAGCCAGCCGGAAGGGCCGAGCGCAGAAGTGGTCCTGCAACTTTATCCGCCT
CCATCCAGTCTATTAATTGTTGCCGGGAAGCTAGAGTAAGTAGTTCGCCAGTTAATAGTTTGCGCAACGT
TGTTGCCATTGCTACAGGCATCGTGGTGTCACGCTCGTCGTTTGGTATGGCTTCATTCAGCTCCGGTTCC
CAACGATCAAGGCGAGTTACATGATCCCCCATGTTGTGCAAAAAAGCGGTTAGCTCCTTCGGTCCTCCGA
TCGTTGTCAGAAGTAAGTTGGCCGCAGTGTTATCACTCATGGTTATGGCAGCACTGCATAATTCTCTTAC
TGTCATGCCATCCGTAAGATGCTTTTCTGTGACTGGTGAGTACTCAACCAAGTCATTCTGAGAATAGTGT
ATGCGGCGACCGAGTTGCTCTTGCCCGGCGTCAATACGGGATAATACCGCGCCACATAGCAGAACTTTAA
AAGTGCTCATCATTGGAAAACGTTCTTCGGGGCGAAAACTCTCAAGGATCTTACCGCTGTTGAGATCCAG
TTCGATGTAACCCACTCGTGCACCCAACTGATCTTCAGCATCTTTTACTTTCACCAGCGTTTCTGGGTGA
GCAAAAACAGGAAGGCAAAATGCCGCAAAAAAGGGAATAAGGGCGACACGGAAATGTTGAATACTCATAC
TCTTCCTTTTTCAATATTATTGAAGCATTTATCAGGGTTATTGTCTCATGAGCGGATACATATTTGAATG
TATTTAGAAAAATAAACAAATAGGGGTTCCGCGCACATTTCCCCGAAAAGTGCCACCTAAATTGTAAGCG
TTAATATTTTGTTAAAATTCGCGTTAAATTTTTGTTAAATCAGCTCATTTTTTAACCAATAGGCCGAAAT
CGGCAAAATCCCTTATAAATCAAAAGAATAGACCGAGATAGGGT
[37 nt withheld, positions 6135-6171]
AAAGAACGTGGACTCCAACGTCAAAGG
[49 nt withheld, positions 6199-6247]
T
[91 nt withheld, positions 6249-6339]
G
[124 nt withheld, positions 6341-6464]
CCCATTCGCCATTCAGGCTGCGCAACTGTTGGGAAGGGCGATCGGTGCGGGCCTCTTCGCTATTACGCCA
GCTGGCGAAAGGGGGATGTGCTGCAAGGCGATTAAGTTGGGTAACGCCAGGGTTTTCCCAGTCACGACGT
TGTAAAACGACGGCCAGTGAGCGCGCGTAATACGACTCACTATAGGGCGAATTGGGTACGTCCCTAGGCC
TCCAAAAAAGCCTCCTCACTACTTCTGGAATAGCTCAGAGGCCGAGGCGGCCTCGGCCTCTGCATAAATA
AAAAAAATTAGTCAGCCATGGGGCGGAGAATGGGCGGAACTGGGCGGAGTTAGGGGCGGGATGGGCGGAG
TTAGGGGCGGGATAGCTAGAGCCAGACATGATAAGATACATTGATGAGTTTGGACAAACCACAACTAGAA
TGCAGTGAAAAAAATGCTTTATTTGTGAAATTTGTGATGCTATTGCTTTATTTGTAACCATTATAAGCTG
CAATAAACAAGTTCCTCTCACTCTCTGATATTCATTTCTTTGCAAGTTATAAATACTGAATAATAAGATG
ACATGAACTACTACTGCTAGAGATTTTCCACACTGACTAAAAGGGTCTGAGGGATCTCTAGTTACCAGAG
TCACACAACAGACGGGCACACACTACTTGAAGCACTCAAGGCAAGCTTTATTGAGGCTTAAGCAGTGGGT
TCCCTAGTTAGCCAGAGAGCTCCCAGGCTCAGATCTGGTCTAACCAGAGAGACCCAGTACAAGCAAAAAG
CAGATCTTGTCTTCGTTGGGAGTGAATTAGCCCTTCCAGTCCCCCCTTTTCTTTTAAAAAGTGGCTAAGA
TCTACAGCTGCCTTGTAAGTCATTGGTCTTAAAGGTACCTGAGGTGTGACTGGAAAACCCACCTCCTCCT
CCTCTTGTGCTTCTAGCCAGGCACAATCAGCATTGGTAGCTGCTGTATTGCTACTTGTGATTGCTCCATG
TTTTTCTAGGTCTCGAGGTCGACGGTATCGATGCGGGGAGGCGGCCCAAAGGGAGATCCGACTCGTCTGA
GGGCGAAGGCGAAGACGCGGAAGAGGCCGCAGAGCCGGCAGCAGGCCGCGGGAAGGAAGGTCCGCTGGAT
TGAGGGCCGAAGGGACGTAGCAGAAGGACGTCCCGCGCAGAATCCAGGTGGCAACACAGGCGAGCAGCCA
AGGAAAGGACGATGATTTCCCCGACAACACCACGGAATTGTCAGTGCCCAACAGCCGAGCCCCTGTCCAG
CAGCGGGCAAGGCAGGCGGCGATGAGTTCCGCCGTGGCAATAGGGAGGGGGAAAGCGAAAGTCCCGGAAA
GGAGCTGACAGGTGGTGGCAATGCCCCAACCAGTGGGGGTTGCGTCAGCAAACACAGTGCACACCACGCC
ACGTTGCCTGACAACGGGCCACAACTCCTCATAAAGAGACAGCAACCAGGATTTATACAAGGAGGAGAAA
ATGAAAGCCATACGGGAAGCAATAGCATGATACAAAGGCATTAAAGCAGCGTATCCACATAGCGTAAAAG
GAGCAACATAGTTAAGAATACCAGTCAATCTTTCACAAATTTTGTAATCCAGAGGTTGATTATCGATAAG
CTTGATATCCTAC
